Addgene plasmid #44519: p296.2
Depositing lab: Michael Grunstein. Depositing organization: University of California, Los Angeles (UCLA). Publication: Histone H3 and H4 N-termini interact with SIR3 and SIR4 proteins: a molecular model for the formation of heterochromatin in yeast. Hecht A, Laroche T, Strahl-Bolsinger S, Gasser SM, Grunstein M. Cell. 1995 Feb 24;80(4):583-92. 10.1016/0092-8674(95)90512-X PubMed 7867066.
Backbone
  Vector backbone: pGEX2T
  Vector type: Bacterial Expression
Growth in bacteria
  Bacterial resistance: Ampicillin, 100 μg/mL
  Growth temperature: 37°C
  Growth strain: DH5alpha
  Copy number: Unknown
Gene/Insert
  Gene/Insert name: Histone 2A1 aa 1-35
  Species: S. cerevisiae (budding yeast)
  Mutation: aa 1-35
  Tag / fusion protein: GST (N terminal on backbone)
  Cloning method: Restriction Enzyme; 5′ cloning site BamHI (unknown if destroyed); 3′ cloning site EcoRI (unknown if destroyed)
  Sequencing primers: 5′ pGEX_3 primer; 3′ M13-pUC-Rev-primer
Terms and licenses: Academic/Nonprofit Terms; Industry Terms: Not Available to Industry
How to cite: p296.2 was a gift from Michael Grunstein (Addgene plasmid # 44519 ; http://n2t.net/addgene:44519 ; RRID:Addgene_44519)
