[The description below was written by a language model from this plasmid's Addgene catalogue record.]
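Description:
p296.2 is a bacterial expression plasmid built on the pGEX2T backbone, designed to produce a glutathione S-transferase (GST) fusion protein in E. coli. It is propagated in standard cloning strains under ampicillin selection; the record lists copy number as unknown and gives no feature table, so the origin of replication, promoter and other backbone elements are not itemised. pGEX-series vectors generally drive the GST fusion from an IPTG-inducible tac promoter and carry a lacI repressor gene, with a thrombin cleavage site between GST and the cloning site in pGEX2T, but these details are not confirmed by the record.

The insert encodes amino acids 1–35 of Saccharomyces cerevisiae histone H2A1, that is, the N-terminal tail region rather than the full-length histone. It was placed between the BamHI and EcoRI sites of the vector so that the backbone-encoded GST lies at the N terminus of the fragment; whether those restriction sites survived cloning is not recorded. The resulting GST–H2A tail fusion can be captured on glutathione resin, which makes it suitable as an immobilised bait for in vitro binding assays. The associated publication examines interactions of the histone H3 and H4 N-termini with the silencing proteins SIR3 and SIR4 in yeast heterochromatin formation, so this H2A tail construct was probably used alongside other histone tail fusions to test the specificity of such interactions, although the record does not state its exact experimental role.
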