>Addgene plasmid #44519 | p296.2 | addgene partial sequence | sequence record 64126 | pGEX3
GAGGCAGATCGTCAGTCAGTCACGATGAATTCTAGCAATCTGTGCACTCTACCGACTGGGAATGTCAAAC
CAGCCTTAGCAGATCTAGATTGAGAAGCTTTAGCAGCTGAACCAGCTTTACCACCTTTACCACCGGACAT
GGATCCACGCGGAACCAGATCCGATTTTGGAGGATGGTCGCCACCACCAAACGTGGCTTGCCAGCCCTGC
AAAGGCCATGCTATATACTTGCTGGATTTCAAGTACTTATCAATTTGTGGGATAGCTTCAATACGTTTTT
TAAAACAAACTAATTTTGGGAACGCATCCAGGCACATTGGGTCCATGTATAAAACAACATCAAGAGCGTC
ATACAACATGAAGTCAGGATGGGTTACATGATCACCATTTAAATATGTTTTATGACATAAACGATCTTCG
AACATTTTCAGCATTTCAGGTAGCTTGCTAAGAAAATCAACTTTGAGAGTTTCAAAGTCTTTACTATATG
CAATTCTCGAAACACCGTATCTAATATCCAAAACCGCTCCTTCAAGCATTGAAATCTCTGCACGCTCTTT
TGGACAACCACCCAACATGTTGTGCTTGTCAGCTATATAACGTATGATGGCCATAGACTGTGTTAATTTA
ACATCACCATCAATATAATAAGGAAGATTGGGAAACTCCAAACCCAATTCAAACTTTTTGTTTCGCCATT
TATCACCTTCATCGCGCTCATACAAATGCTCTTCATATTTTTCTTCAAGATATTCCAAAAGAAGTCGAGT
GGGTTGCACAAGGCCCTTAATTTTCCAATAACCTAGTATAGGGGACATGAATACTGTTTCCTGTGT
